Addgene plasmid #242910: pCK692
Purpose: Constitutive expression of dCas9 and αNTD-MCP-SoxS
Depositing lab: Jesse Zalatan. Depositing organization: University of Washington. Publication: Systematic Mapping of Bacterial CRISPRa Systems for Synergistic Gene Activation Reveals Antagonistic Effects. Kiattisewee C, Karanjia AV, Cardiff RAL, Olander KE, Leejareon P, Alvi SS, Carothers JM, Zalatan JG. ACS Synth Biol. 2025 Jul 22. doi: 10.1021/acssynbio.5c00358. PubMed 40693287.
Backbone
  Vector backbone: pCD442
  Vector type: CRISPR, Synthetic Biology
Growth in bacteria
  Bacterial resistance: Chloramphenicol, 25 μg/mL
  Growth temperature: 37°C
  Growth strain: DH5alpha
  Copy number: Low Copy
Gene/Insert
  Gene/Insert name: αNTD-MCP-SoxS
  Promoter: BBa_J23107
  Cloning method: Gibson Cloning
  Sequencing primers: 5′ caagagattacgcgcagacc; 3′ ctggatttgttcagaacgctc
Terms and licenses: Academic/Nonprofit Terms; Industry Terms: Not Available to Industry
Depositor comments: Please visit https://doi.org/10.1101/2025.05.14.654134 for bioRxiv preprint.
How to cite: pCK692 was a gift from Jesse Zalatan (Addgene plasmid # 242910 ; http://n2t.net/addgene:242910 ; RRID:Addgene_242910)
