[The description below was written by a language model from this plasmid's Addgene catalogue record and pLannotate feature annotations shown in this document.]
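Description:
pCK692 is an 8.1 kb bacterial CRISPR activation (CRISPRa) plasmid built on the pCD442 backbone for use in E. coli synthetic biology. It replicates from a p15A origin, which is compatible with ColE1-type plasmids and is catalogued as low copy, and it is selected with chloramphenicol through a cat gene driven by its own promoter and followed by the lambda t0 terminator. A short RSF ori fragment is also annotated beside p15A, but it appears to be only a partial match rather than a second functional origin.

The plasmid carries two constitutively expressed components. The first is Streptococcus pyogenes dCas9, the D10A/H840A nuclease-dead mutant that binds DNA under RNA guidance without cutting, followed by the rrnB T1 and T7Te terminators. The record does not state the promoter driving dCas9; a tracrRNA element is annotated upstream on the opposite strand. The second is a tripartite fusion protein, αNTD-MCP-SoxS, expressed from the constitutive Anderson-series promoter BBa_J23107. The automated annotation labels this short promoter region as a lacIq promoter fragment, probably a similarity hit. The fusion joins an rpoA fragment (the N-terminal domain of the RNA polymerase α subunit), the MS2 coat protein, and the E. coli transcriptional activator SoxS. MCP binds MS2 RNA hairpins, so a guide RNA bearing such a hairpin can recruit both activation domains to a dCas9-bound site upstream of a target promoter.

No guide RNA cassette is annotated, so the guide and any reporter are presumably supplied from compatible plasmids. The associated study mapped combinations of bacterial CRISPRa effectors for synergistic or antagonistic effects on gene activation.
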