Features (pLannotate 1.2.2; 13 found; start..end, strand, type, name):
    220..298     -  misc_RNA       tracrRNA: trans-activating CRISPR RNA for the Streptococcus pyogenes CRISPR/Cas9 system
    594..4698    +  CDS            dCas9 (fragment): catalytically dead mutant of the Cas9 endonuclease from the Streptococcus pyogenes Type II CRISPR/Cas system RNA-guided DNA-binding protein that lacks endonuclease activity due to the D10A mutation in the RuvC catalytic domain and the H840A mutation in the HNH catalytic domain
   4724..4795    +  terminator     rrnB T1 terminator: transcription terminator T1 from the E. coli rrnB gene
   4811..4838    +  terminator     T7Te terminator: phage T7 early transcription terminator
   4850..4884    +  promoter       lacIq promoter (fragment): lacI (mutant); In the lacIq allele, a single base change in the promoter boosts expression of the lacI gene about 10-fold.
   4962..5705    +  CDS            rpoA (fragment): RPOA_ECO24 - Experimental evidence at protein level: Swiss-Prot protein existence level 1. DNA-dependent RNA polymerase catalyzes the transcription of DNA into RNA using the four ribonucleoside triphosphates as substrates. From Escherichia coli O139:H28 (strain E24377A / ETEC).
   5706..6053    +  CDS            CAPSD_BPMS2 (fragment): Experimental evidence at protein level: Swiss-Prot protein existence level 1. Acts as a translational repressor of viral replicase synthesis late in infection. This latter function is the result of capsid protein interaction with an RNA hairpin which contains the replicase ribosome-binding site. From Escherichia phage MS2 (Bacteriophage MS2).
   6069..6389    +  CDS            soxS: SOXS_ECOLI - Experimental evidence at protein level: Swiss-Prot protein existence level 1. Transcriptional activator of the superoxide response regulon of E.coli that includes at least 10 genes such as sodA, nfo, zwf and micF. Binds the DNA sequence 5'-GCACN(7)CAA-3'. It also facilitates the subsequent binding of RNA polymerase to the micF and the nfo promoters. From Escherichia coli (strain K12).
   6449..6504    -  rep_origin     RSF ori (fragment): Plasmids containing the RSF 1030 origin of replication can be propagated in E. coli cells that contain additional plasmids with compatible origins.
   6592..7137    -  rep_origin     p15A ori: Plasmids containing the medium-copy-number p15A origin of replication can be propagated in E. coli cells that contain a second plasmid with the ColE1 origin.
   7251..7345    -  terminator     lambda t0 terminator: transcription terminator from phage lambda
   7369..8025    -  CDS            cat: CAT_ECOLX - Experimental evidence at protein level: Swiss-Prot protein existence level 1. This enzyme is an effector of chloramphenicol resistance in bacteria. From Escherichia coli. This protein is used as a marker in many commonly used cloning vectors, such as pACYC184.
   8026..16      -  promoter       cat promoter (across the origin): promoter of the E. coli cat gene encoding chloramphenicol acetyltransferase
>Addgene plasmid #242910 | pCK692 | addgene full sequence | sequence record 486129 | Addgene NGS Result
TCTTACGTGCCGATCAACGTCTCATTTTCGCCAGATATCGACGTCTTAAGTTACGAAATCATCCTGTGGA
GCTTAGTAGGTTTAGCAAGATGGCAGCGCCTAAATGTAGAATGATAAAAGGATTAAGAGATTAATTTCCC
TAAAAATGATAAAACAAGCGTTTTGAAAGCGCTTGTTTTTTTGGTTTGCAGTCAGAGTAGAATAGAAGTA
TCAAAAAAAGCACCGACTCGGTGCCACTTTTTCAAGTTGATAACGGACTAGCCTTATTTTAACTTGCTAT
GCTGTTTTGAATGGTTCCAACAAGATTATTTTATAACTTTTATAACAAATAATCAAGGAGAAATTCAAAG
AAATTTATCAGCCATAAAACAATACTTAATACTATAGAATGATAACAAAATAAACTACTTTTTAAAAGAA
TTTTGTGTTATAATCTATTTATTATTAAGTATTGGGTAATATTTTTTGAAGAGATATTTTGAAAAAGAAA
AATTAAAGCATATTAAACTAATTTCGGAGGTCATTAAAACTATTATTGAAATCATCAAACTCATTATGGA
TTTAATTTAAACTTTTTATTTTAGGAGGCAAAAATGGATAAGAAATACTCAATAGGCTTAGCTATCGGCA
CAAATAGCGTCGGATGGGCGGTGATCACTGATGAATATAAGGTTCCGTCTAAAAAGTTCAAGGTTCTGGG
AAATACAGACCGCCACAGTATCAAAAAAAATCTTATAGGGGCTCTTTTATTTGACAGTGGAGAGACAGCG
GAAGCGACTCGTCTCAAACGGACAGCTCGTAGAAGGTATACACGTCGGAAGAATCGTATTTGTTATCTAC
AGGAGATTTTTTCAAATGAGATGGCGAAAGTAGATGATAGTTTCTTTCATCGACTTGAAGAGTCTTTTTT
GGTGGAAGAAGACAAGAAGCATGAACGTCATCCTATTTTTGGAAATATAGTAGATGAAGTTGCTTATCAT
GAGAAATATCCAACTATCTATCATCTGCGAAAAAAATTGGTAGATTCTACTGATAAAGCGGATTTGCGCT
TAATCTATTTGGCCTTAGCGCATATGATTAAGTTTCGTGGTCATTTTTTGATTGAGGGAGATTTAAATCC
TGATAATAGTGATGTGGACAAACTATTTATCCAGTTGGTACAAACCTACAATCAATTATTTGAAGAAAAC
CCTATTAACGCAAGTGGAGTAGATGCTAAAGCGATTCTTTCTGCACGATTGAGTAAATCAAGACGATTAG
AAAATCTCATTGCTCAGCTCCCCGGTGAGAAGAAAAATGGCTTATTTGGGAATCTCATTGCTTTGTCATT
GGGTTTGACCCCTAATTTTAAATCAAATTTTGATTTGGCAGAAGATGCTAAATTACAGCTTTCAAAAGAT
ACTTACGATGATGATTTAGATAATTTATTGGCGCAAATTGGAGATCAATATGCTGATTTGTTTTTGGCAG
CTAAGAATTTATCAGATGCTATTTTACTTTCAGATATCCTAAGAGTAAATACTGAAATAACTAAGGCTCC
CCTATCAGCTTCAATGATTAAACGCTACGATGAACATCATCAAGACTTGACTCTTTTAAAAGCTTTAGTT
CGACAACAACTTCCAGAAAAGTATAAAGAAATCTTTTTTGATCAATCAAAAAACGGATATGCAGGTTATA
TTGATGGGGGAGCTAGCCAAGAAGAATTTTATAAATTTATCAAACCAATTTTAGAAAAAATGGATGGTAC
TGAGGAATTATTGGTGAAACTAAATCGTGAAGATTTGCTGCGCAAGCAACGGACCTTTGACAACGGCTCT
ATTCCCCATCAAATTCACTTGGGTGAGCTGCATGCTATTTTGAGAAGACAAGAAGACTTTTATCCATTTT
TAAAAGACAATCGTGAGAAGATTGAAAAAATCTTGACTTTTCGAATTCCTTATTATGTTGGTCCATTGGC
GCGTGGCAATAGTCGTTTTGCATGGATGACTCGGAAGTCTGAAGAAACAATTACCCCATGGAATTTTGAA
GAAGTTGTCGATAAAGGTGCTTCAGCTCAATCATTTATTGAACGCATGACAAACTTTGATAAAAATCTTC
CAAATGAAAAAGTACTACCAAAACATAGTTTGCTTTATGAGTATTTTACGGTTTATAACGAATTGACAAA
GGTCAAATATGTTACTGAAGGAATGCGAAAACCAGCATTTCTTTCAGGTGAACAGAAGAAAGCCATTGTT
GATTTACTCTTCAAAACAAATCGAAAAGTAACCGTTAAGCAATTAAAAGAAGATTATTTCAAAAAAATAG
AATGTTTTGATAGTGTTGAAATTTCAGGAGTTGAAGATAGATTTAATGCTTCATTAGGTACCTACCATGA
TTTGCTAAAAATTATTAAAGATAAAGATTTTTTGGATAATGAAGAAAATGAAGATATCTTAGAGGATATT
GTTTTAACATTGACCTTATTTGAAGATAGGGAGATGATTGAGGAAAGACTTAAAACATATGCTCACCTCT
TTGATGATAAGGTGATGAAACAGCTTAAACGTCGCCGTTATACTGGTTGGGGACGTTTGTCTCGAAAATT
GATTAATGGTATTAGGGATAAGCAATCTGGCAAAACAATATTAGATTTTTTGAAATCAGATGGTTTTGCC
AATCGCAATTTTATGCAGCTGATCCATGATGATAGTTTGACATTTAAAGAAGACATTCAAAAAGCACAAG
TGTCTGGACAAGGCGATAGTTTACATGAACATATTGCAAATTTAGCTGGTAGCCCTGCTATTAAAAAAGG
TATTTTACAGACTGTAAAAGTTGTTGATGAATTGGTCAAAGTAATGGGGCGGCATAAGCCAGAAAATATC
GTTATTGAAATGGCACGTGAAAATCAGACAACTCAAAAGGGCCAGAAAAATTCGCGAGAGCGTATGAAAC
GAATCGAAGAAGGTATCAAAGAATTAGGAAGTCAGATTCTTAAAGAGCATCCTGTTGAAAATACTCAATT
GCAAAATGAAAAGCTCTATCTCTATTATCTCCAAAATGGAAGAGACATGTATGTGGACCAAGAATTAGAT
ATTAATCGTTTAAGTGATTATGATGTCGATGCCATTGTTCCACAAAGTTTCCTTAAAGACGATTCAATAG
ACAATAAGGTCTTAACGCGTTCTGATAAAAATCGTGGTAAATCGGATAACGTTCCAAGTGAAGAAGTAGT
CAAAAAGATGAAAAACTATTGGAGACAACTTCTAAACGCCAAGTTAATCACTCAACGTAAGTTTGATAAT
TTAACGAAAGCTGAACGTGGAGGTTTGAGTGAACTTGATAAAGCTGGTTTTATCAAACGCCAATTGGTTG
AAACTCGCCAAATCACTAAGCATGTGGCACAAATTTTGGATAGTCGCATGAATACTAAATACGATGAAAA
TGATAAACTTATTCGAGAGGTTAAAGTGATTACCTTAAAATCTAAATTAGTTTCTGACTTCCGAAAAGAT
TTCCAATTCTATAAAGTACGTGAGATTAACAATTACCATCATGCCCATGATGCGTATCTAAATGCCGTCG
TTGGAACTGCTTTGATTAAGAAATATCCAAAACTTGAATCGGAGTTTGTCTATGGTGATTATAAAGTTTA
TGATGTTCGTAAAATGATTGCTAAGTCTGAGCAAGAAATAGGCAAAGCAACCGCAAAATATTTCTTTTAC
TCTAATATCATGAACTTCTTCAAAACAGAAATTACACTTGCAAATGGAGAGATTCGCAAACGCCCTCTAA
TCGAAACTAATGGGGAAACTGGAGAAATTGTCTGGGATAAAGGGCGAGATTTTGCCACAGTGCGCAAAGT
ATTGTCCATGCCCCAAGTCAATATTGTCAAGAAAACAGAAGTACAGACAGGCGGATTCTCCAAGGAGTCA
ATTTTACCAAAAAGAAATTCGGACAAGCTTATTGCTCGTAAAAAAGACTGGGATCCAAAAAAATATGGTG
GTTTTGATAGTCCAACGGTAGCTTATTCAGTCCTAGTGGTTGCTAAGGTGGAAAAAGGGAAATCGAAGAA
GTTAAAATCCGTTAAAGAGTTACTAGGGATCACAATTATGGAAAGAAGTTCCTTTGAAAAAAATCCGATT
GACTTTTTAGAAGCTAAAGGATATAAGGAAGTTAAAAAAGACTTAATCATTAAACTACCTAAATATAGTC
TTTTTGAGTTAGAAAACGGTCGTAAACGGATGCTGGCTAGTGCCGGAGAATTACAAAAAGGAAATGAGCT
GGCTCTGCCAAGCAAATATGTGAATTTTTTATATTTAGCTAGTCATTATGAAAAGTTGAAGGGTAGTCCA
GAAGATAACGAACAAAAACAATTGTTTGTGGAGCAGCATAAGCATTATTTAGATGAGATTATTGAGCAAA
TCAGTGAATTTTCTAAGCGTGTTATTTTAGCAGATGCCAATTTAGATAAAGTTCTTAGTGCATATAACAA
ACATAGAGACAAACCAATACGTGAACAAGCAGAAAATATTATTCATTTATTTACGTTGACGAATCTTGGA
GCTCCCGCTGCTTTTAAATATTTTGATACAACAATTGATCGTAAACGATATACGTCTACAAAAGAAGTTT
TAGATGCCACTCTTATCCATCAATCCATCACTGGTCTTTATGAAACACGCATTGATTTGAGTCAGCTAGG
AGGTGACTAACTCGAGTAAGGATCTCCAGGCATCAAATAAAACGAAAGGCTCAGTCGAAAGACTGGGCCT
TTCGTTTTATCTGTTGTTTGTCGGTGAACGCTCTCTACTAGAGTCACACTGGCTCACCTTCGGGTGGGCC
TTTCTGCGTTTATACCTAGAGCGCCCGGAAGAGAGTCAATTCAGGGTGGTGAATCTGCAGTTTACGGCTA
GCTCAGCCCTAGGTATTATGCTAGCGAATTCATTAAAGAGGAGAAAGGTACCATGGGGCCCATGCAGGGT
TCTGTGACAGAGTTTCTAAAACCGCGCCTGGTTGATATCGAGCAAGTGAGTTCGACGCACGCCAAGGTGA
CCCTTGAGCCTTTAGAGCGTGGCTTTGGCCATACTCTGGGTAACGCACTGCGCCGTATTCTGCTCTCATC
GATGCCGGGTTGCGCGGTGACCGAGGTTGAGATTGATGGTGTACTACATGAGTACAGCACCAAAGAAGGC
GTTCAGGAAGATATCCTGGAAATCCTGCTCAACCTGAAAGGGCTGGCGGTGAGAGTTCAGGGCAAAGATG
AAGTTATTCTTACCTTGAATAAATCTGGCATTGGCCCTGTGACTGCAGCCGATATCACCCACGACGGTGA
TGTCGAAATCGTCAAGCCGCAGCACGTGATCTGCCACCTGACCGATGAGAACGCGTCTATTAGCATGCGT
ATCAAAGTTCAGCGCGGTCGTGGTTATGTGCCGGCTTCTACCCGAATTCATTCGGAAGAAGATGAGCGCC
CAATCGGCCGTCTGCTGGTCGACGCATGCTACAGCCCTGTGGAGCGTATTGCCTACAATGTTGAAGCAGC
GCGTGTAGAACAGCGTACCGACCTGGACAAGCTGGTCATCGAAATGGAAACCAACGGCACAATCGATCCT
GAAGAGGCGATTCGTCGTGCGGCAACCATTCTGGCTGAACAACTGGAAGCTTTCGTTGACTTACGTGATG
TACGTCAGCCTGAAGTGAAAGAAGAGAAACCAGAGGCTTCTAACTTTACTCAGTTCGTTCTCGTCGACAA
TGGCGGAACTGGCGACGTGACTGTCGCCCCAAGCAACTTCGCTAACGGGATCGCTGAATGGATCAGCTCT
AACTCGCGTTCACAGGCTTACAAAGTAACCTGTAGCGTTCGTCAGAGCTCTGCGCAGAATCGCAAATACA
CCATCAAAGTCGAGGTGCCTAAAGGCGCCTGGCGTTCGTACTTAAATATGGAACTAACCATTCCAATTTT
CGCCACGAATTCCGACTGCGAGCTTATTGTTAAGGCAATGCAAGGTCTCCTAAAAGATGGAAACCCGATT
CCCTCAGCAATCGCAGCAAACTCCGGCATCTACGGTGGCGGAGGTAGCATGTCCCATCAGAAAATTATTC
AGGATCTTATCGCATGGATTGACGAGCATATTGACCAGCCGCTTAACATTGATGTAGTCGCAAAAAAATC
AGGCTATTCAAAGTGGTACTTGCAACGAATGTTCCGCACGGTGACGCATCAGACGCTTGGCGATTACATT
CGCCAACGCCGCCTGTTACTGGCCGCCGTTGAGTTGCGCACCACCGAGCGTCCGATTTTTGATATCGCAA
TGGACCTGGGTTATGTCTCGCAGCAGACCTTCTCCCGCGTTTTCGCGCGGCAGTTTGATCGCACTCCCGC
GGATTATCGCCACCGCCTGTAAGCGGCCGCCACGCAAAAAACCCCGCTTCGGCGGGGTTTTTTCGCCCTA
GGGATATATTCCGCTTCCTCGCTCACTGACTCGCTACGCTCGGTCGTTCGACTGCGGCGAGCGGAAATGG
CTTACGAACGGGGCGGAGATTTCCTGGAAGATGCCAGGAAGATACTTAACAGGGAAGTGAGAGGGCCGCG
GCAAAGCCGTTTTTCCATAGGCTCCGCCCCCCTGACAAGCATCACGAAATCTGACGCTCAAATCAGTGGT
GGCGAAACCCGACAGGACTATAAAGATACCAGGCGTTTCCCCCTGGCGGCTCCCTCGTGCGCTCTCCTGT
TCCTGCCTTTCGGTTTACCGGTGTCATTCCGCTGTTATGGCCGCGTTTGTCTCATTCCACGCCTGACACT
CAGTTCCGGGTAGGCAGTTCGCTCCAAGCTGGACTGTATGCACGAACCCCCCGTTCAGTCCGACCGCTGC
GCCTTATCCGGTAACTATCGTCTTGAGTCCAACCCGGAAAGACATGCAAAAGCACCACTGGCAGCAGCCA
CTGGTAATTGATTTAGAGGAGTTAGTCTTGAAGTCATGCGCCGGTTAAGGCTAAACTGAAAGGACAAGTT
TTGGTGACTGCGCTCCTCCAAGCCAGTTACCTCGGTTCAAAGAGTTGGTAGCTCAGAGAACCTTCGAAAA
ACCGCCCTGCAAGGCGGTTTTTTCGTTTTCAGAGCAAGAGATTACGCGCAGACCAAAACGATCTCAAGAA
GATCATCTTATTAATCAGATAAAATATTTCTAGATTTCAGTGCAATTTATCTCTTCAAATGTAGCACCTG
AAGTCAGCCCCATACGATATAAGTTGTTACTAGTGCTTGGATTCTCACCAATAAAAAACGCCCGGCGGCA
ACCGAGCGTTCTGAACAAATCCAGATGGAGTTCTGAGGTCATTACTGGATCTATCAACAGGAGTCCAAGC
GAGCTCGATATCAAATTACGCCCCGCCCTGCCACTCATCGCAGTACTGTTGTAATTCATTAAGCATTCTG
CCGACATGGAAGCCATCACAAACGGCATGATGAACCTGAATCGCCAGCGGCATCAGCACCTTGTCGCCTT
GCGTATAATATTTGCCCATGGTGAAAACGGGGGCGAAGAAGTTGTCCATATTGGCCACGTTTAAATCAAA
ACTGGTGAAACTCACCCAGGGATTGGCTGAGACGAAAAACATATTCTCAATAAACCCTTTAGGGAAATAG
GCCAGGTTTTCACCGTAACACGCCACATCTTGCGAATATATGTGTAGAAACTGCCGGAAATCGTCGTGGT
ATTCACTCCAGAGCGATGAAAACGTTTCAGTTTGCTCATGGAAAACGGTGTAACAAGGGTGAACACTATC
CCATATCACCAGCTCACCGTCTTTCATTGCCATACGAAATTCCGGATGAGCATTCATCAGGCGGGCAAGA
ATGTGAATAAAGGCCGGATAAAACTTGTGCTTATTTTTCTTTACGGTCTTTAAAAAGGCCGTAATATCCA
GCTGAACGGTCTGGTTATAGGTACATTGAGCAACTGACTGAAATGCCTCAAAATGTTCTTTACGATGCCA
TTGGGATATATCAACGGTGGTATATCCAGTGATTTTTTTCTCCATTTTAGCTTCCTTAGCTCCTGAAAAT
CTCGATAACTCAAAAAATACGCCCGGTAGTGATCTTATTTCATTATGGTGAAAGTTGGAACC
